LOCUS       Exported 9089 bp ds-DNA circular SYN 12-MAY-2021
DEFINITION  Yeast two-hybrid expression vector, expresses Gal4BD fused to
            Arabidopsis CRY2 (residues 1-535).
ACCESSION   .
VERSION     .
KEYWORDS    Gal4BD-CRY2(535)
SOURCE      synthetic DNA construct
  ORGANISM  synthetic DNA construct
REFERENCE   1 (bases 1 to 9089)
  AUTHORS   Taslimi A, Zoltowski B, Miranda JG, Pathak GP, Hughes RM, Tucker CL
  TITLE     Optimized second-generation CRY2-CIB dimerizers and photoactivatable
            Cre recombinase.
  JOURNAL   Nat Chem Biol. 2016 Apr 11. doi: 10.1038/nchembio.2063.
  PUBMED    27065233
REFERENCE   2 (bases 1 to 9089)
  AUTHORS   .
  TITLE     Direct Submission
  JOURNAL   Exported May 12, 2021 from SnapGene Server 1.1.58
            http://www.snapgene.com
FEATURES             Location/Qualifiers
     source          1..9089
                     /organism="synthetic DNA construct"
                     /mol_type="other DNA"
     primer_bind     complement(10..28)
                     /label=pBRforEco
                     /note="pBR322 vectors, upsteam of EcoRI site, forward
                     primer"
     misc_feature    70..573
                     /label=CEN/ARS
                     /note="S. cerevisiae CEN6 centromere fused to an
                     autonomously replicating sequence"
     primer_bind     complement(801..820)
                     /label=pENTR-R
                     /note="pENTR vectors, reverse primer"
     CDS             812..1627
                     /codon_start=1
                     /gene="aph(3')-Ia"
                     /product="aminoglycoside phosphotransferase"
                     /label=KanR
                     /note="confers resistance to kanamycin in bacteria or G418
                     (Geneticin(R)) in eukaryotes"
                     /translation="MSHIQRETSCWRPRLNSNMDADLYGYKWARDNVGQSGATIFRLYG
                     KPDAPELFLKHGKGSVANDVTDEMVRLNWLTEFMPLPTIKHFIRTPDDAWLLTTAIRGK
                     TAFQVLEEYPDSGENIVDALAVFLRRLHSIPVCNCPFNSDRVFRLAQAQSRMNNGLVDA
                     SDFDDERNGWPVEQVWKEMHTLLPFSPDSVVTHGDFSLDNLIFDEGKLIGCIDVGRVGI
                     ADRYQDLAILWNCLGEFSPSLQKRLFQKYGIDNPDMNKLQFHLMLDEFF"
     primer_bind     complement(885..904)
                     /label=Kan-R
                     /note="Kanamycin resistance gene, reverse primer"
     rep_origin      1764..2352
                     /direction=RIGHT
                     /label=ori
                     /note="high-copy-number ColE1/pMB1/pBR322/pUC origin of
                     replication"
     primer_bind     2506..2523
                     /label=L4440
                     /note="L4440 vector, forward primer"
     promoter        2676..2706
                     /label=lac promoter
                     /note="promoter for the E. coli lac operon"
     protein_bind    2714..2730
                     /label=lac operator
                     /bound_moiety="lac repressor encoded by lacI"
                     /note="The lac repressor binds to the lac operator to
                     inhibit transcription in E. coli. This inhibition can be
                     relieved by adding lactose or
                     isopropyl-beta-D-thiogalactopyranoside (IPTG)."
     primer_bind     2719..2741
                     /label=M13/pUC Reverse
                     /note="In lacZ gene"
     primer_bind     2738..2754
                     /label=M13 rev
                     /note="common sequencing primer, one of multiple similar
                     variants"
     promoter        2775..2793
                     /label=T3 promoter
                     /note="promoter for bacteriophage T3 RNA polymerase"
     terminator      2824..3071
                     /gene="S. cerevisiae CYC1"
                     /label=CYC1 terminator
                     /note="transcription terminator for CYC1"
     primer_bind     3037..3055
                     /label=CYC1
                     /note="CYC1 transcription termination signal, reverse
                     primer"
     promoter        5332..5733
                     /gene="S. cerevisiae ADH1"
                     /label=ADH1 promoter
                     /note="promoter for alcohol dehydrogenase 1"
     CDS             5761..6201
                     /codon_start=1
                     /gene="Saccharomyces cerevisiae GAL4 (truncated)"
                     /product="DNA binding domain of the GAL4 transcriptional
                     activator"
                     /label=GAL4 DNA binding domain
                     /translation="MKLLSSIEQACDICRLKKLKCSKEKPKCAKCLKNNWECRYSPKTK
                     RSPLTRAHLTEVESRLERLEQLFLLIFPREDLDMILKMDSLQDIKALLTGLFVQDNVNK
                     DAVTDRLASVETDMPLTLRQHRISATSSSEESSNKGQRQLTVS"
     CDS             6211..7704
                     /codon_start=1
                     /product="N-terminal photolyase homology region of
                     Arabidopsis thaliana cryptochrome 2"
                     /label=CRY2PHR
                     /note="binds to CIB1 upon exposure to blue light (Kennedy
                     et al., 2010)"
                     /translation="MKMDKKTIVWFRRDLRIEDNPALAAAAHEGSVFPVFIWCPEEEGQ
                     FYPGRASRWWMKQSLAHLSQSLKALGSDLTLIKTHNTISAILDCIRVTGATKVVFNHLY
                     DPVSLVRDHTVKEKLVERGISVQSYNGDLLYEPWEIYCEKGKPFTSFNSYWKKCLDMSI
                     ESVMLPPPWRLMPITAAAEAIWACSIEELGLENEAEKPSNALLTRAWSPGWSNADKLLN
                     EFIEKQLIDYAKNSKKVVGNSTSLLSPYLHFGEISVRHVFQCARMKQIIWARDKNSEGE
                     ESADLFLRGIGLREYSRYICFNFPFTHEQSLLSHLRFFPWDADVDKFKAWRQGRTGYPL
                     VDAGMRELWATGWMHNRIRVIVSSFAVKFLLLPWKWGMKYFWDTLLDADLECDILGWQY
                     ISGSIPDGHELDRLDNPALQGAKYDPEGEYIRQWLPELARLPTEWIHHPWDAPLTVLKA
                     SGVELGTNYAKPIVDIDTARELLAKAISRTREAQIMIGAA"
     terminator      7852..8039
                     /gene="S. cerevisiae ADH1"
                     /label=ADH1 terminator
                     /note="transcription terminator for the S. cerevisiae
                     alcohol dehydrogenase 1 (ADH1) gene"
     primer_bind     complement(7907..7931)
                     /label=pHybLex-R
                     /note="ADH terminator, reverse primer"
     CDS             complement(8092..8766)
                     /codon_start=1
                     /gene="S. cerevisiae TRP1"
                     /product="phosphoribosylanthranilate isomerase, required
                     for tryptophan biosynthesis"
                     /label=TRP1
                     /note="yeast auxotrophic marker"
                     /translation="MSVINFTGSSGPLVKVCGLQSTEAAECALDSDADLLGIICVPNRK
                     RTIDPVIARKISSLVKAYKNSSGTPKYLVGVFRNQPKEDVLALVNDYGIDIVQLHGDES
                     WQEYQEFLGLPVIKRLVFPKDCNILLSAASQKPHSFIPLFDSEAGGTGELLDWNSISDW
                     VGRQESPESLHFMLAGGLTPENVGDALRLNGVIGVDVSGGVETNGVKDSNKIANFVKNA
                     KK"
     promoter        complement(8767..8868)
                     /gene="S. cerevisiae TRP1"
                     /label=TRP1 promoter
     primer_bind     complement(8883..8899)
                     /label=M13 rev
                     /note="common sequencing primer, one of multiple similar
                     variants"
     primer_bind     complement(8920..8939)
                     /label=pRS-marker
                     /note="pRS vectors, use to sequence yeast selectable
                     marker"
     primer_bind     9039..9061
                     /label=pGEX 3'
                     /note="pGEX vectors, reverse primer"
ORIGIN
        1 gacgaaaggg cctcgtgata cgcctatttt tataggttaa tgtcatgata ataatggttt
       61 cttaggacgg atcgcttgcc tgtaacttac acgcgcctcg tatcttttaa tgatggaata
      121 atttgggaat ttactctgtg tttatttatt tttatgtttt gtatttggat tttagaaagt
      181 aaataaagaa ggtagaagag ttacggaatg aagaaaaaaa aataaacaaa ggtttaaaaa
      241 atttcaacaa aaagcgtact ttacatatat atttattaga caagaaaagc agattaaata
      301 gatatacatt cgattaacga taagtaaaat gtaaaatcac aggattttcg tgtgtggtct
      361 tctacacaga caagatgaaa caattcggca ttaatacctg agagcaggaa gagcaagata
      421 aaaggtagta tttgttggcg atccccctag agtcttttac atcttcggaa aacaaaaact
      481 attttttctt taatttcttt ttttactttc tatttttaat ttatatattt atattaaaaa
      541 atttaaatta taattatttt tatagcacgt gatgaaaagg acccaggtgg cacttttcgg
      601 ggaaatgtgc gcggaacccc tatttgttta tttttctaaa tacattcaaa tatgtatccg
      661 ctcatgagac aataaccctg ataaatgctt caataatctg cagctctggc ccgtgtctca
      721 aaatctctga tgttacattg cacaagataa aaatatatca tcatgaacaa taaaactgtc
      781 tgcttacata aacagtaata caaggggtgt tatgagccat attcaacggg aaacgtcttg
      841 ctggaggccg cgattaaatt ccaacatgga tgctgattta tatgggtata aatgggctcg
      901 cgataatgtc gggcaatcag gtgcgacaat ctttcgattg tatgggaagc ccgatgcgcc
      961 agagttgttt ctgaaacatg gcaaaggtag cgttgccaat gatgttacag atgagatggt
     1021 cagactaaac tggctgacgg aatttatgcc tcttccgacc atcaagcatt ttatccgtac
     1081 tcctgatgat gcatggttac tcaccactgc gatccgcggg aaaacagcat tccaggtatt
     1141 agaagaatat cctgattcag gtgaaaatat tgttgatgcg ctggcagtgt tcctgcgccg
     1201 gttgcattcg attcctgttt gtaattgtcc ttttaacagc gatcgcgtat ttcgtctcgc
     1261 tcaggcgcaa tcacgaatga ataacggttt ggttgatgcg agtgattttg atgacgagcg
     1321 taatggctgg cctgttgaac aagtctggaa agaaatgcat acgcttttgc cattctcacc
     1381 ggattcagtc gtcactcatg gtgatttctc acttgataac cttatttttg acgaggggaa
     1441 attaataggt tgtattgatg ttggacgagt cggaatcgca gaccgatacc aggatcttgc
     1501 catcctatgg aactgcctcg gtgagttttc tccttcatta cagaaacggc tttttcaaaa
     1561 atatggtatt gataatcctg atatgaataa attgcagttt catttgatgc tcgatgagtt
     1621 tttctaatca gaattggtta attggttgta acactggcag agcattacgc tgacttgacg
     1681 ggacggcgca tgaccaaaat cccttaacgt gagttttcgt tccactgagc gtcagacccc
     1741 gtagaaaaga tcaaaggatc ttcttgagat cctttttttc tgcgcgtaat ctgctgcttg
     1801 caaacaaaaa aaccaccgct accagcggtg gtttgtttgc cggatcaaga gctaccaact
     1861 ctttttccga aggtaactgg cttcagcaga gcgcagatac caaatactgt ccttctagtg
     1921 tagccgtagt taggccacca cttcaagaac tctgtagcac cgcctacata cctcgctctg
     1981 ctaatcctgt taccagtggc tgctgccagt ggcgataagt cgtgtcttac cgggttggac
     2041 tcaagacgat agttaccgga taaggcgcag cggtcgggct gaacgggggg ttcgtgcaca
     2101 cagcccagct tggagcgaac gacctacacc gaactgagat acctacagcg tgagcattga
     2161 gaaagcgcca cgcttcccga agggagaaag gcggacaggt atccggtaag cggcagggtc
     2221 ggaacaggag agcgcacgag ggagcttcca ggggggaacg cctggtatct ttatagtcct
     2281 gtcgggtttc gccacctctg acttgagcgt cgatttttgt gatgctcgtc aggggggccg
     2341 agcctatgga aaaacgccag caacgcggcc tttttacggt tcctggcctt ttgctggcct
     2401 tttgctcaca tgttctttcc tgcgttatcc cctgattctg tggataaccg tattaccgcc
     2461 tttgagtgag ctgataccgc tcgccgcagc cgaacgaccg agcgcagcga gtcagtgagc
     2521 gaggaagcgg aagagcgccc aatacgcaaa ccgcctctcc ccgcgcgttg gccgattcat
     2581 taatgcagct ggcacgacag gtttcccgac tggaaagcgg gcagtgagcg caacgcaatt
     2641 aatgtgagtt acctcactca ttaggcaccc caggctttac actttatgct tccggctcct
     2701 atgttgtgtg gaattgtgag cggataacaa tttcacacag gaaacagcta tgaccatgat
     2761 tacgccaagc tcggaattaa ccctcactaa agggaacaaa agctggtacc gatcccgagc
     2821 tttgcaaatt aaagccttcg agcgtcccaa aaccttctca agcaaggttt tcagtataat
     2881 gttacatgcg tacacgcgtc tgtacagaaa aaaaagaaaa atttgaaata taaataacgt
     2941 tcttaatact aacataacta taaaaaaata aatagggacc tagacttcag gttgtctaac
     3001 tccttccttt tcggttagag cggatgtggg gggagggcgt gaatgtaagc gtgacataac
     3061 taattacatg atatcgacaa aggaaaaggg gcctgtttac tcacaggctt ttttcaagta
     3121 ggtaattaag tcgtttctgt ctttttcctt cttcaaccca ccaaaggcca tcttggtact
     3181 tttttttttt tttttttttt tttttttttt tttttttttt tttttttttt tttttttttt
     3241 tttttttttt tttttttttt tttttttttt tttcatagaa ataatacaga agtagatgtt
     3301 gaattagatt aaactgaaga tatataattt attggaaaat acatagagct ttttgttgat
     3361 gcgcttaagc gatcaattca acaacaccac cagcagctct gattttttct tcagccaact
     3421 tggagacgaa tctagctttg acgataactg gaacatttgg aattctaccc ttacccaaga
     3481 tcttaccgta accggctgcc aaagtgtcaa taactggagc agtttcctta gaagcagatt
     3541 tcaagtattg gtctctcttg tcttctggga tcaatgtcca caatttgtcc aagttcaaga
     3601 ctggcttcca gaaatgagct tgttgcttgt ggaagtatct cataccaacc ttaccgaaat
     3661 aacctggatg gtatttatcc atgttaattc tgtggtgatg ttgaccaccg gccatacctc
     3721 taccaccggg gtgctttctg tgcttaccga tacgaccttt accggctgag acgtgacctc
     3781 tgtgctttct agtcttagtg aatctggaag gcattcttga ttagttggat gattgttctg
     3841 ggatttaatg caaaaatcac ttaagaagga aaatcaacgg agaaagcaaa cgccatctta
     3901 aatatacggg atacagatga aagggtttga acctatctgg aaaatagcat taaacaagcg
     3961 aaaaactgcg aggaaaattg tttgcgtctc tgcgggctat tcacgcgcca gaggaaaata
     4021 ggaaaaataa cagggcatta gaaaaataat tttgattttg gtaatgtgtg ggtcctggtg
     4081 tacagatgtt acattggtta cagtactctt gtttttgctg tgtttttcga tgaatctcca
     4141 aaatggttgt tagcacatgg aagagtcacc gatgctaagt tatctctatg taagctacgt
     4201 ggcgtgactt ttgatgaagc cgcacaagag atacaggatt ggcaactgca aatagaatct
     4261 ggggatcccc cctcgagatc cgggatcgaa gaaatgatgg taaatgaaat aggaaatcaa
     4321 ggagcatgaa ggcaaaagac aaatataagg gtcgaacgaa aaataaagtg aaaagtgttg
     4381 atatgatgta tttggctttg cggcgccgaa aaaacgagtt tacgcaattg cacaatcatg
     4441 ctgactctgt ggcggacccg cgctcttgcc ggcccggcga taacgctggg cgtgaggctg
     4501 tgcccggcgg agttttttgc gcctgcattt tccaaggttt accctgcgct aaggggcgag
     4561 attggagaag caataagaat gccggttggg gttgcgatga tgacgaccac gacaactggt
     4621 gtcattattt aagttgccga aagaacctga gtgcatttgc aacatgagta tactagaaga
     4681 atgagccaag acttgcgaga cgcgagtttg ccggtggtgc gaacaataga gcgaccatga
     4741 ccttgaaggt gagacgcgca taaccgctag agtactttga agaggaaaca gcaatagggt
     4801 tgctaccagt ataaatagac aggtacatac aacactggaa atggttgtct gtttgagtac
     4861 gctttcaatt catttgggtg tgcactttat tatgttacaa tatggaaggg aactttacac
     4921 ttctcctatg cacatatatt aattaaagtc caatgctagt agagaagggg ggtaacaccc
     4981 ctccgcgctc ttttccgatt tttttctaaa ccgtggaata tttcggatat ccttttgttg
     5041 tttccgggtg tacaatatgg acttcctctt ttctggcaac caaacccata catcgggatt
     5101 cctataatac cttcgttggt ctccctaaca tgtaggtggc ggaggggaga tatacaatag
     5161 aacagatacc agacaagaca taatgggcta aacaagacta caccaattac actgcctcat
     5221 tgatggtggt acataacgaa ctaatactgt agccctagac ttgatagcca tcatcatatc
     5281 gaagtttcac tacccttttt ccatttgcca tctattgaag taataatagg cgcatgcaac
     5341 ttcttttctt tttttttctt ttctctctcc cccgttgttg tctcaccata tccgcaatga
     5401 caaaaaaaat gatggaagac actaaaggaa aaaattaacg acaaagacag caccaacaga
     5461 tgtcgttgtt ccagagctga tgaggggtat cttcgaacac acgaaacttt ttccttcctt
     5521 cattcacgca cactactctc taatgagcaa cggtatacgg ccttccttcc agttacttga
     5581 atttgaaata aaaaaagttt gccgctttgc tatcaagtat aaatagacct gcaattatta
     5641 atcttttgtt tcctcgtcat tgttctcgtt ccctttcttc cttgtttctt tttctgcaca
     5701 atatttcaag ctataccaag catacaatca actccaagct tgaagcaagc ctcctgaaag
     5761 atgaagctac tgtcttctat cgaacaagca tgcgatattt gccgacttaa aaagctcaag
     5821 tgctccaaag aaaaaccgaa gtgcgccaag tgtctgaaga acaactggga gtgtcgctac
     5881 tctcccaaaa ccaaaaggtc tccgctgact agggcacatc tgacagaagt ggaatcaagg
     5941 ctagaaagac tggaacagct atttctactg atttttcctc gagaagacct tgacatgatt
     6001 ttgaaaatgg attctttaca ggatataaaa gcattgttaa caggattatt tgtacaagat
     6061 aatgtgaata aagatgccgt cacagataga ttggcttcag tggagactga tatgcctcta
     6121 acattgagac agcatagaat aagtgcgaca tcatcatcgg aagagagtag taacaaaggt
     6181 caaagacagt tgactgtatc gccggaattc atgaagatgg acaaaaagac tatagtttgg
     6241 tttagaagag acctaaggat tgaggataat cctgcattag cagcagctgc tcacgaagga
     6301 tctgtttttc ctgtcttcat ttggtgtcct gaagaagaag gacagtttta tcctggaaga
     6361 gcttcaagat ggtggatgaa acaatcactt gctcacttat ctcaatcctt gaaggctctt
     6421 ggatctgacc tcactttaat caaaacccac aacacgattt cagcgatctt ggattgtatc
     6481 cgcgttaccg gtgctacaaa agtcgtcttt aaccacctct atgatcctgt ttcgttagtt
     6541 cgggaccata ccgtaaagga gaagctggtg gaacgtggga tctctgtgca aagctacaat
     6601 ggagatctat tgtatgaacc gtgggagata tactgcgaaa agggcaaacc ttttacgagt
     6661 ttcaattctt actggaagaa atgcttagat atgtcgattg aatccgttat gcttcctcct
     6721 ccttggcggt tgatgccaat aactgcagcg gctgaagcga tttgggcgtg ttcgattgaa
     6781 gaactagggc tggagaatga ggccgagaaa ccgagcaatg cgttgttaac tagagcttgg
     6841 tctccaggat ggagcaatgc tgataagtta ctaaatgagt tcatcgagaa gcagttgata
     6901 gattatgcaa agaacagcaa gaaagttgtt gggaattcta cttcactact ttctccgtat
     6961 ctccatttcg gggaaataag cgtcagacac gttttccagt gtgcccggat gaaacaaatt
     7021 atatgggcaa gagataagaa cagtgaagga gaagaaagtg cagatctttt tcttagggga
     7081 atcggtttaa gagagtattc tcggtatata tgtttcaact tcccgtttac tcacgagcaa
     7141 tcgttgttga gtcatcttcg gtttttccct tgggatgctg atgttgataa gttcaaggcc
     7201 tggagacaag gcaggaccgg ttatccgttg gtggatgccg gaatgagaga gctttgggct
     7261 accggatgga tgcataacag aataagagtg attgtttcaa gctttgctgt gaagtttctt
     7321 ctccttccat ggaaatgggg aatgaagtat ttctgggata cacttttgga tgctgatttg
     7381 gaatgtgaca tccttggctg gcagtatatc tctgggagta tccccgatgg ccacgagctt
     7441 gatcgcttgg acaatcccgc gttacaaggc gccaaatatg acccagaagg tgagtacata
     7501 aggcaatggc ttcccgagct tgcgagattg ccaactgaat ggatccatca tccatgggac
     7561 gctcctttaa ccgtactcaa agcttctggt gtggaactcg gaacaaacta tgcgaaaccc
     7621 attgtagaca tcgacacagc tcgtgagcta ctagctaaag ctatttcaag aacccgtgaa
     7681 gcacagatca tgatcggagc agcacctgat gagattgtag cagatagctt cgaggcctta
     7741 ggggctaata ccattaaaga acctggtctt tgcccatctg tgtcttctaa tgaccaacaa
     7801 gtaccttcgg ctgtttgagg atccgtcgac ctgcagccaa gctaattccg ggcgaatttc
     7861 ttatgattta tgatttttat tattaaataa gttataaaaa aaataagtgt atacaaattt
     7921 taaagtgact cttaggtttt aaaacgaaaa ttcttgttct tgagtaactc tttcctgtag
     7981 gtcaggttgc tttctcaggt atagcatgag gtcgctctta ttgaccacac ctctaccggc
     8041 atgccggcaa gtgcacaaac aatacttaaa taaatactac tcagtaataa cctatttctt
     8101 agcatttttg acgaaatttg ctattttgtt agagtctttt acaccatttg tctccacacc
     8161 tccgcttaca tcaacaccaa taacgccatt taatctaagc gcatcaccaa cattttctgg
     8221 cgtcagtcca ccagctaaca taaaatgtaa gctttcgggg ctctcttgcc ttccaaccca
     8281 gtcagaaatc gagttccaat ccaaaagttc acctgtccca cctgcttctg aatcaaacaa
     8341 gggaataaac gaatgaggtt tctgtgaagc tgcactgagt agtatgttgc agtcttttgg
     8401 aaatacgagt cttttaataa ctggcaaacc gaggaactct tggtattctt gccacgactc
     8461 atctccatgc agttggacga tatcaatgcc gtaatcattg accagagcca aaacatcctc
     8521 cttaggttga ttacgaaaca cgccaaccaa gtatttcgga gtgcctgaac tatttttata
     8581 tgcttttaca agacttgaaa ttttccttgc aataaccggg tcaattgttc tctttctatt
     8641 gggcacacat ataataccca gcaagtcagc atcggaatct agagcacatt ctgcggcctc
     8701 tgtgctctgc aagccgcaaa ctttcaccaa tggaccagaa ctacctgtga aattaataac
     8761 agacatactc caagctgcct ttgtgtgctt aatcacgtat actcacgtgc tcaatagtca
     8821 ccaatgccct ccctcttggc cctctccttt tcttttttcg accgaattaa ttcgtaatca
     8881 tggtcatagc tgtttcctgt cgatatggtg cactctcagt acaatctgct ctgatgccgc
     8941 atagttaagc cagccccgac acccgccaac acccgctgac gcgccctgac gggcttgtct
     9001 gctcccggca tccgcttaca gacaagctgt gaccgtctcc gggagctgca tgtgtcagag
     9061 gttttcaccg tcatcaccga aacgcgcga
//
