>Addgene plasmid #75369 | Gal4BD-CRY2(535) | depositor full sequence | sequence record 156037 | Gal4BD-CRY2(535) sequence 9088 bps
GACGAAAGGGCCTCGTGATACGCCTATTTTTATAGGTTAATGTCATGATAATAATGGTTTCTTAGGACGG
ATCGCTTGCCTGTAACTTACACGCGCCTCGTATCTTTTAATGATGGAATAATTTGGGAATTTACTCTGTG
TTTATTTATTTTTATGTTTTGTATTTGGATTTTAGAAAGTAAATAAAGAAGGTAGAAGAGTTACGGAATG
AAGAAAAAAAAATAAACAAAGGTTTAAAAAATTTCAACAAAAAGCGTACTTTACATATATATTTATTAGA
CAAGAAAAGCAGATTAAATAGATATACATTCGATTAACGATAAGTAAAATGTAAAATCACAGGATTTTCG
TGTGTGGTCTTCTACACAGACAAGATGAAACAATTCGGCATTAATACCTGAGAGCAGGAAGAGCAAGATA
AAAGGTAGTATTTGTTGGCGATCCCCCTAGAGTCTTTTACATCTTCGGAAAACAAAAACTATTTTTTCTT
TAATTTCTTTTTTTACTTTCTATTTTTAATTTATATATTTATATTAAAAAATTTAAATTATAATTATTTT
TATAGCACGTGATGAAAAGGACCCAGGTGGCACTTTTCGGGGAAATGTGCGCGGAACCCCTATTTGTTTA
TTTTTCTAAATACATTCAAATATGTATCCGCTCATGAGACAATAACCCTGATAAATGCTTCAATAATCTG
CAGCTCTGGCCCGTGTCTCAAAATCTCTGATGTTACATTGCACAAGATAAAAATATATCATCATGAACAA
TAAAACTGTCTGCTTACATAAACAGTAATACAAGGGGTGTTATGAGCCATATTCAACGGGAAACGTCTTG
CTGGAGGCCGCGATTAAATTCCAACATGGATGCTGATTTATATGGGTATAAATGGGCTCGCGATAATGTC
GGGCAATCAGGTGCGACAATCTTTCGATTGTATGGGAAGCCCGATGCGCCAGAGTTGTTTCTGAAACATG
GCAAAGGTAGCGTTGCCAATGATGTTACAGATGAGATGGTCAGACTAAACTGGCTGACGGAATTTATGCC
TCTTCCGACCATCAAGCATTTTATCCGTACTCCTGATGATGCATGGTTACTCACCACTGCGATCCGCGGG
AAAACAGCATTCCAGGTATTAGAAGAATATCCTGATTCAGGTGAAAATATTGTTGATGCGCTGGCAGTGT
TCCTGCGCCGGTTGCATTCGATTCCTGTTTGTAATTGTCCTTTTAACAGCGATCGCGTATTTCGTCTCGC
TCAGGCGCAATCACGAATGAATAACGGTTTGGTTGATGCGAGTGATTTTGATGACGAGCGTAATGGCTGG
CCTGTTGAACAAGTCTGGAAAGAAATGCATACGCTTTTGCCATTCTCACCGGATTCAGTCGTCACTCATG
GTGATTTCTCACTTGATAACCTTATTTTTGACGAGGGGAAATTAATAGGTTGTATTGATGTTGGACGAGT
CGGAATCGCAGACCGATACCAGGATCTTGCCATCCTATGGAACTGCCTCGGTGAGTTTTCTCCTTCATTA
CAGAAACGGCTTTTTCAAAAATATGGTATTGATAATCCTGATATGAATAAATTGCAGTTTCATTTGATGC
TCGATGAGTTTTTCTAATCAGAATTGGTTAATTGGTTGTAACACTGGCAGAGCATTACGCTGACTTGACG
GGACGGCGCATGACCAAAATCCCTTAACGTGAGTTTTCGTTCCACTGAGCGTCAGACCCCGTAGAAAAGA
TCAAAGGATCTTCTTGAGATCCTTTTTTTCTGCGCGTAATCTGCTGCTTGCAAACAAAAAAACCACCGCT
ACCAGCGGTGGTTTGTTTGCCGGATCAAGAGCTACCAACTCTTTTTCCGAAGGTAACTGGCTTCAGCAGA
GCGCAGATACCAAATACTGTCCTTCTAGTGTAGCCGTAGTTAGGCCACCACTTCAAGAACTCTGTAGCAC
CGCCTACATACCTCGCTCTGCTAATCCTGTTACCAGTGGCTGCTGCCAGTGGCGATAAGTCGTGTCTTAC
CGGGTTGGACTCAAGACGATAGTTACCGGATAAGGCGCAGCGGTCGGGCTGAACGGGGGGTTCGTGCACA
CAGCCCAGCTTGGAGCGAACGACCTACACCGAACTGAGATACCTACAGCGTGAGCATTGAGAAAGCGCCA
CGCTTCCCGAAGGGAGAAAGGCGGACAGGTATCCGGTAAGCGGCAGGGTCGGAACAGGAGAGCGCACGAG
GGAGCTTCCAGGGGGGAACGCCTGGTATCTTTATAGTCCTGTCGGGTTTCGCCACCTCTGACTTGAGCGT
CGATTTTTGTGATGCTCGTCAGGGGGGCCGAGCCTATGGAAAAACGCCAGCAACGCGGCCTTTTTACGGT
TCCTGGCCTTTTGCTGGCCTTTTGCTCACATGTTCTTTCCTGCGTTATCCCCTGATTCTGTGGATAACCG
TATTACCGCCTTTGAGTGAGCTGATACCGCTCGCCGCAGCCGAACGACCGAGCGCAGCGAGTCAGTGAGC
GAGGAAGCGGAAGAGCGCCCAATACGCAAACCGCCTCTCCCCGCGCGTTGGCCGATTCATTAATGCAGCT
GGCACGACAGGTTTCCCGACTGGAAAGCGGGCAGTGAGCGCAACGCAATTAATGTGAGTTACCTCACTCA
TTAGGCACCCCAGGCTTTACACTTTATGCTTCCGGCTCCTATGTTGTGTGGAATTGTGAGCGGATAACAA
TTTCACACAGGAAACAGCTATGACCATGATTACGCCAAGCTCGGAATTAACCCTCACTAAAGGGAACAAA
AGCTGGTACCGATCCCGAGCTTTGCAAATTAAAGCCTTCGAGCGTCCCAAAACCTTCTCAAGCAAGGTTT
TCAGTATAATGTTACATGCGTACACGCGTCTGTACAGAAAAAAAAGAAAAATTTGAAATATAAATAACGT
TCTTAATACTAACATAACTATAAAAAAATAAATAGGGACCTAGACTTCAGGTTGTCTAACTCCTTCCTTT
TCGGTTAGAGCGGATGTGGGGGGAGGGCGTGAATGTAAGCGTGACATAACTAATTACATGATATCGACAA
AGGAAAAGGGGCCTGTTTACTCACAGGCTTTTTTCAAGTAGGTAATTAAGTCGTTTCTGTCTTTTTCCTT
CTTCAACCCACCAAAGGCCATCTTGGTACTTTTTTTTTTTTTTTTTTTTTTTTTTTTTTTTTTTTTTTTT
TTTTTTTTTTTTTTTTTTTTTTTTTTTTTTTTTTTTTTTTTTTTTTTTTTTTTCATAGAAATAATACAGA
AGTAGATGTTGAATTAGATTAAACTGAAGATATATAATTTATTGGAAAATACATAGAGCTTTTTGTTGAT
GCGCTTAAGCGATCAATTCAACAACACCACCAGCAGCTCTGATTTTTTCTTCAGCCAACTTGGAGACGAA
TCTAGCTTTGACGATAACTGGAACATTTGGAATTCTACCCTTACCCAAGATCTTACCGTAACCGGCTGCC
AAAGTGTCAATAACTGGAGCAGTTTCCTTAGAAGCAGATTTCAAGTATTGGTCTCTCTTGTCTTCTGGGA
TCAATGTCCACAATTTGTCCAAGTTCAAGACTGGCTTCCAGAAATGAGCTTGTTGCTTGTGGAAGTATCT
CATACCAACCTTACCGAAATAACCTGGATGGTATTTATCCATGTTAATTCTGTGGTGATGTTGACCACCG
GCCATACCTCTACCACCGGGGTGCTTTCTGTGCTTACCGATACGACCTTTACCGGCTGAGACGTGACCTC
TGTGCTTTCTAGTCTTAGTGAATCTGGAAGGCATTCTTGATTAGTTGGATGATTGTTCTGGGATTTAATG
CAAAAATCACTTAAGAAGGAAAATCAACGGAGAAAGCAAACGCCATCTTAAATATACGGGATACAGATGA
AAGGGTTTGAACCTATCTGGAAAATAGCATTAAACAAGCGAAAAACTGCGAGGAAAATTGTTTGCGTCTC
TGCGGGCTATTCACGCGCCAGAGGAAAATAGGAAAAATAACAGGGCATTAGAAAAATAATTTTGATTTTG
GTAATGTGTGGGTCCTGGTGTACAGATGTTACATTGGTTACAGTACTCTTGTTTTTGCTGTGTTTTTCGA
TGAATCTCCAAAATGGTTGTTAGCACATGGAAGAGTCACCGATGCTAAGTTATCTCTATGTAAGCTACGT
GGCGTGACTTTTGATGAAGCCGCACAAGAGATACAGGATTGGCAACTGCAAATAGAATCTGGGGATCCCC
CCTCGAGATCCGGGATCGAAGAAATGATGGTAAATGAAATAGGAAATCAAGGAGCATGAAGGCAAAAGAC
AAATATAAGGGTCGAACGAAAAATAAAGTGAAAAGTGTTGATATGATGTATTTGGCTTTGCGGCGCCGAA
AAAACGAGTTTACGCAATTGCACAATCATGCTGACTCTGTGGCGGACCCGCGCTCTTGCCGGCCCGGCGA
TAACGCTGGGCGTGAGGCTGTGCCCGGCGGAGTTTTTTGCGCCTGCATTTTCCAAGGTTTACCCTGCGCT
AAGGGGCGAGATTGGAGAAGCAATAAGAATGCCGGTTGGGGTTGCGATGATGACGACCACGACAACTGGT
GTCATTATTTAAGTTGCCGAAAGAACCTGAGTGCATTTGCAACATGAGTATACTAGAAGAATGAGCCAAG
ACTTGCGAGACGCGAGTTTGCCGGTGGTGCGAACAATAGAGCGACCATGACCTTGAAGGTGAGACGCGCA
TAACCGCTAGAGTACTTTGAAGAGGAAACAGCAATAGGGTTGCTACCAGTATAAATAGACAGGTACATAC
AACACTGGAAATGGTTGTCTGTTTGAGTACGCTTTCAATTCATTTGGGTGTGCACTTTATTATGTTACAA
TATGGAAGGGAACTTTACACTTCTCCTATGCACATATATTAATTAAAGTCCAATGCTAGTAGAGAAGGGG
GGTAACACCCCTCCGCGCTCTTTTCCGATTTTTTTCTAAACCGTGGAATATTTCGGATATCCTTTTGTTG
TTTCCGGGTGTACAATATGGACTTCCTCTTTTCTGGCAACCAAACCCATACATCGGGATTCCTATAATAC
CTTCGTTGGTCTCCCTAACATGTAGGTGGCGGAGGGGAGATATACAATAGAACAGATACCAGACAAGACA
TAATGGGCTAAACAAGACTACACCAATTACACTGCCTCATTGATGGTGGTACATAACGAACTAATACTGT
AGCCCTAGACTTGATAGCCATCATCATATCGAAGTTTCACTACCCTTTTTCCATTTGCCATCTATTGAAG
TAATAATAGGCGCATGCAACTTCTTTTCTTTTTTTTTCTTTTCTCTCTCCCCCGTTGTTGTCTCACCATA
TCCGCAATGACAAAAAAAATGATGGAAGACACTAAAGGAAAAAATTAACGACAAAGACAGCACCAACAGA
TGTCGTTGTTCCAGAGCTGATGAGGGGTATCTTCGAACACACGAAACTTTTTCCTTCCTTCATTCACGCA
CACTACTCTCTAATGAGCAACGGTATACGGCCTTCCTTCCAGTTACTTGAATTTGAAATAAAAAAAGTTT
GCTGTCTTGCTATCAAGTATAAATAGACCTGCAATTATTAATCTTTTGTTTCCTCGTCATTGTTCTCGTT
CCCTTTCTTCCTTGTTTCTTTTTCTGCACAATATTTCAAGCTATACCAAGCATACAATCAACTCCAAGCT
TGAAGCAAGCCTCCTGAAAGATGAAGCTACTGTCTTCTATCGAACAAGCATGCGATATTTGCCGACTTAA
AAAGCTCAAGTGCTCCAAAGAAAAACCGAAGTGCGCCAAGTGTCTGAAGAACAACTGGGAGTGTCGCTAC
TCTCCCAAAACCAAAAGGTCTCCGCTGACTAGGGCACATCTGACAGAAGTGGAATCAAGGCTAGAAAGAC
TGGAACAGCTATTTCTACTGATTTTTCCTCGAGAAGACCTTGACATGATTTTGAAAATGGATTCTTTACA
GGATATAAAAGCATTGTTAACAGGATTATTTGTACAAGATAATGTGAATAAAGATGCCGTCACAGATAGA
TTGGCTTCAGTGGAGACTGATATGCCTCTAACATTGAGACAGCATAGAATAAGTGCGACATCATCATCGG
AAGAGAGTAGTAACAAAGGTCAAAGACAGTTGACTGTATCGCCGGAATTCATGAAGATGGACAAAAAGAC
TATAGTTTGGTTTAGAAGAGACCTAAGGATTGAGGATAATCCTGCATTAGCAGCAGCTGCTCACGAAGGA
TCTGTTTTTCCTGTCTTCATTTGGTGTCCTGAAGAAGAAGGACAGTTTTATCCTGGAAGAGCTTCAAGAT
GGTGGATGAAACAATCACTTGCTCACTTATCTCAATCCTTGAAGGCTCTTGGATCTGACCTCACTTTAAT
CAAAACCCACAACACGATTTCAGCGATCTTGGATTGTATCCGCGTTACCGGTGCTACAAAAGTCGTCTTT
AACCACCTCTATGATCCTGTTTCGTTAGTTCGGGACCATACCGTAAAGGAGAAGCTGGTGGAACGTGGGA
TCTCTGTGCAAAGCTACAATGGAGATCTATTGTATGAACCGTGGGAGATATACTGCGAAAAGGGCAAACC
TTTTACGAGTTTCAATTCTTACTGGAAGAAATGCTTAGATATGTCGATTGAATCCGTTATGCTTCCTCCT
CCTTGGCGGTTGATGCCAATAACTGCAGCGGCTGAAGCGATTTGGGCGTGTTCGATTGAAGAACTAGGGC
TGGAGAATGAGGCCGAGAAACCGAGCAATGCGTTGTTAACTAGAGCTTGGTCTCCAGGATGGAGCAATGC
TGATAAGTTACTAAATGAGTTCATCGAGAAGCAGTTGATAGATTATGCAAAGAACAGCAAGAAAGTTGTT
GGGAATTCTACTTCACTACTTTCTCCGTATCTCCATTTCGGGGAAATAAGCGTCAGACACGTTTTCCAGT
GTGCCCGGATGAAACAAATTATATGGGCAAGAGATAAGAACAGTGAAGGAGAAGAAAGTGCAGATCTTTT
TCTTAGGGGAATCGGTTTAAGAGAGTATTCTCGGTATATATGTTTCAACTTCCCGTTTACTCACGAGCAA
TCGTTGTTGAGTCATCTTCGGTTTTTCCCTTGGGATGCTGATGTTGATAAGTTCAAGGCCTGGAGACAAG
GCAGGACCGGTTATCCGTTGGTGGATGCCGGAATGAGAGAGCTTTGGGCTACCGGATGGATGCATAACAG
AATAAGAGTGATTGTTTCAAGCTTTGCTGTGAAGTTTCTTCTCCTTCCATGGAAATGGGGAATGAAGTAT
TTCTGGGATACACTTTTGGATGCTGATTTGGAATGTGACATCCTTGGCTGGCAGTATATCTCTGGGAGTA
TCCCCGATGGCCACGAGCTTGATCGCTTGGACAATCCCGCGTTACAAGGCGCCAAATATGACCCAGAAGG
TGAGTACATAAGGCAATGGCTTCCCGAGCTTGCGAGATTGCCAACTGAATGGATCCATCATCCATGGGAC
GCTCCTTTAACCGTACTCAAAGCTTCTGGTGTGGAACTCGGAACAAACTATGCGAAACCCATTGTAGACA
TCGACACAGCTCGTGAGCTACTAGCTAAAGCTATTTCAAGAACCCGTGAAGCACAGATCATGATCGGAGC
AGCACCTGATGAGATTGTAGCAGATAGCTTCGAGGCCTTAGGGGCTAATACCATTAAAGAACCTGGTCTT
TGCCCATCTGTGTCTTCTAATGACCAACAAGTACCTTCGGCTGTTTGAGGATCCGTCGACCTGCAGCCAA
GCTAATTCCGGGCGAATTTCTTATGATTTATGATTTTTATTATTAAATAAGTTATAAAAAAAATAAGTGT
ATACAAATTTTAAAGTGACTCTTAGGTTTTAAAACGAAAATTCTTGTTCTTGAGTAACTCTTTCCTGTAG
GTCAGGTTGCTTTCTCAGGTATAGCATGAGGTCGCTCTTATTGACCACACCTCTACCGGCATGCCGGCAA
GTGCACAAACAATACTTAAATAAATACTACTCAGTAATAACCTATTTCTTAGCATTTTTGACGAAATTTG
CTATTTTGTTAGAGTCTTTTACACCATTTGTCTCCACACCTCCGCTTACATCAACACCAATAACGCCATT
TAATCTAAGCGCATCACCAACATTTTCTGGCGTCAGTCCACCAGCTAACATAAAATGTAAGCTTTCGGGG
CTCTCTTGCCTTCCAACCCAGTCAGAAATCGAGTTCCAATCCAAAAGTTCACCTGTCCCACCTGCTTCTG
AATCAAACAAGGGAATAAACGAATGAGGTTTCTGTGAAGCTGCACTGAGTAGTATGTTGCAGTCTTTTGG
AAATACGAGTCTTTTAATAACTGGCAAACCGAGGAACTCTTGGTATTCTTGCCACGACTCATCTCCATGC
AGTTGGACGATATCAATGCCGTAATCATTGACCAGAGCCAAAACATCCTCCTTAGGTTGATTACGAAACA
CGCCAACCAAGTATTTCGGAGTGCCTGAACTATTTTTATATGCTTTTACAAGACTTGAAATTTTCCTTGC
AATAACCGGGTCAATTGTTCTCTTTCTATTGGGCACACATATAATACCCAGCAAGTCAGCATCGGAATCT
AGAGCACATTCTGCGGCCTCTGTGCTCTGCAAGCCGCAAACTTTCACCAATGGACCAGAACTACCTGTGA
AATTAATAACAGACATACTCCAAGCTGCCTTTGTGTGCTTAATCACGTATACTCACGTGCTCAATAGTCA
CCAATGCCCTCCCTCTTGGCCCTCTCCTTTTCTTTTTTCGACCGAATTAATTCGTAATCATGTCATAGCT
GTTTCCTGTCGATATGGTGCACTCTCAGTACAATCTGCTCTGATGCCGCATAGTTAAGCCAGCCCCGACA
CCCGCCAACACCCGCTGACGCGCCCTGACGGGCTTGTCTGCTCCCGGCATCCGCTTACAGACAAGCTGTG
ACCGTCTCCGGGAGCTGCATGTGTCAGAGGTTTTCACCGTCATCACCGAAACGCGCGA
Features (pLannotate 1.2.2; 22 found; start..end, strand, type, name):
     70..573     -  misc_feature   CEN/ARS: S. cerevisiae CEN6 centromere fused to an autonomously replicating sequence
    610..697     +  promoter       AmpR promoter (fragment): bla
    812..1627    +  CDS            KanR: aminoglycoside phosphotransferase; aph(3')-Ia; confers resistance to kanamycin in bacteria or G418 (Geneticin®) in eukaryotes
   1764..2352    +  rep_origin     ori: high-copy-number ColE1/pMB1/pBR322/pUC origin of replication
   2535..2627    +  CDS            lacI (fragment): lac repressor; lacI; The lac repressor binds to the lac operator to inhibit transcription in E. coli. This inhibition can be relieved by adding lactose or isopropyl-β-D-thiogalactopyranoside (IPTG).
   2640..2661    +  protein_bind   CAP binding site: CAP binding activates transcription in the presence of cAMP. E. coli catabolite activator protein
   2676..2706    +  promoter       lac promoter: promoter for the E. coli lac operon
   2714..2730    +  protein_bind   lac operator: The lac repressor binds to the lac operator to inhibit transcription in E. coli. This inhibition can be relieved by adding lactose or isopropyl-β-D-thiogalactopyranoside (IPTG). lac repressor encoded by lacI
   2775..2793    +  promoter       T3 promoter: promoter for bacteriophage T3 RNA polymerase
   2824..3071    -  terminator     CYC1 terminator: S. cerevisiae CYC1; transcription terminator for CYC1
   3100..3177    -  CDS            CYC1 (fragment): CYC1_YEAST - Experimental evidence at protein level: Swiss-Prot protein existence level 1. Electron carrier protein. The oxidized form of the cytochrome c heme group can accept an electron from the heme group of the cytochrome c1 subunit of ubiquinol-cytochrome c oxidoreductase. Cytochrome c then transfers this electron to the dinuclear copper A center (CU(A)) of the COX2 subunit of cytochrome oxidase, the final protein carrier in the mitochondrial electron-transport chain. Isoform 1 (CYC1) is the predominant cytochrome c during aerobic/normoxic growth. From Saccharomyces cerevisiae (strain AT
   3368..3814    -  CDS            RPL28: RL28_YEAST - Also known as CYH2. Experimental evidence at protein level: Swiss-Prot protein existence level 1. Component of the ribosome, a large ribonucleoprotein complex responsible for the synthesis of proteins in the cell. The small ribosomal subunit (SSU) binds messenger RNAs (mRNAs) and translates the encoded message by selecting cognate aminoacyl-transfer RNA (tRNA) molecules. The large subunit (LSU) contains the ribosomal catalytic site termed the peptidyl transferase center (PTC), which catalyzes the formation of peptide bonds, thereby polymerizing the amino acids delivered by tRNAs i
   4069..4350    +  CDS            VPS73 (fragment): VPS73_YEAST - Experimental evidence at protein level: Swiss-Prot protein existence level 1. May be involved in vacuolar protein sorting. From Saccharomyces cerevisiae (strain ATCC 204508 / S288c) (Baker's yeast).
   4326..4664    +  CDS            YO085_YEAST: Protein predicted: Swiss-Prot protein existence level 4. From Saccharomyces cerevisiae (strain ATCC 204508 / S288c) (Baker's yeast).
   5029..5733    +  promoter       ADH1 promoter: S. cerevisiae ADH1; promoter for alcohol dehydrogenase 1
   5761..6201    +  CDS            GAL4 DNA binding domain: DNA binding domain of the GAL4 transcriptional activator; Saccharomyces cerevisiae GAL4 (truncated)
   6211..7704    +  CDS            CRY2PHR: N-terminal photolyase homology region of Arabidopsis thaliana cryptochrome 2 binds to CIB1 upon exposure to blue light (Kennedy et al., 2010)
   7852..8039    +  terminator     ADH1 terminator: S. cerevisiae ADH1; transcription terminator for the S. cerevisiae alcohol dehydrogenase 1 (ADH1) gene
   8092..8766    -  CDS            TRP1: phosphoribosylanthranilate isomerase, required for tryptophan biosynthesis; S. cerevisiae TRP1; yeast auxotrophic marker
   8767..8868    -  promoter       TRP1 promoter: S. cerevisiae TRP1
   8902..8952    -  misc_feature   bom (fragment): basis of mobility region from pBR322
   9054..1       -  CDS            rop (fragment) (across the origin): Rop protein, which maintains plasmids at low copy number; rop
