[The description below was written by a language model from this plasmid's Addgene catalogue record, the feature table of its GenBank file and pLannotate feature annotations shown in this document.]
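Description:
Gal4BD-CRY2(535) is a yeast two-hybrid "bait" expression plasmid built on the pDBTrp backbone, about 9.1 kb in size. It is a shuttle vector. In E. coli it replicates from a high-copy ColE1/pUC-type origin and is selected with kanamycin through the aph(3')-Ia gene. In Saccharomyces cerevisiae a CEN6/ARS element maintains it as a stable, low-copy centromeric plasmid, with the TRP1 auxotrophic marker under its own promoter allowing selection in trp1 strains. The annotation also detects a reverse-oriented RPL28 (CYH2) coding sequence next to a CYC1 terminator. CYH2 is commonly used as a cycloheximide-sensitivity counterselection marker in two-hybrid vectors, although the record does not comment on its role here. Remnants of lac promoter/operator, T3 promoter, bom and rop sequences are backbone carry-over.

The expression cassette uses the constitutive yeast ADH1 promoter and ADH1 terminator to drive an in-frame fusion. The GAL4 DNA-binding domain sits at the N terminus, followed by Arabidopsis thaliana cryptochrome 2 residues 1–535. The feature tables annotate only the photolyase homology region (CRY2PHR, roughly the first 498 residues). The stated truncation therefore extends a short way beyond the annotated feature toward the terminator. CRY2 binds its partner CIB1 on exposure to blue light, so pairing this bait with an activation-domain fusion of CIB1 (or a variant) makes reconstitution of Gal4 activity and reporter transcription light-dependent. The plasmid comes from work on optimized second-generation CRY2–CIB optogenetic dimerizers. It is suited to yeast-based comparison of CRY2 truncations for light-induced interaction and for light-controlled transcription.
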