Addgene plasmid #75369: Gal4BD-CRY2(535)
Purpose: Yeast two-hybrid expression vector, expresses Gal4BD fused to Arabidopsis CRY2 (residues 1-535)
Depositing lab: Chandra Tucker. Depositing organization: University of Colorado Denver and Anschutz Medical Campus. Publication: Optimized second-generation CRY2-CIB dimerizers and photoactivatable Cre recombinase. Taslimi A, Zoltowski B, Miranda JG, Pathak GP, Hughes RM, Tucker CL. Nat Chem Biol. 2016 Apr 11. doi: 10.1038/nchembio.2063. PubMed 27065233.
Backbone
  Vector backbone: pDBTrp
  Vector type: Yeast Expression
  Selectable markers: TRP1
Growth in bacteria
  Bacterial resistance: Kanamycin, 50 μg/mL
  Growth temperature: 37°C
  Growth strain: DH5alpha
  Copy number: High Copy
Gene/Insert
  Gene/Insert name: CRY2
  Species: A. thaliana (mustard weed)
  Insert size (bp): 2000
  Entrez Gene: CRY2 (a.k.a. AT1G04400, AT-PHH1, ATCRY2, CRYPTOCHROME 2 APOPROTEIN, F19P19.14, F19P19_14, FHA, PHH1, cryptochrome 2)
  Promoter: ADH1
  Tag / fusion protein: Gal4BD (N terminal on insert)
  Cloning method: Ligation Independent Cloning
  Sequencing primers: 5′ Gal4BD primer
Terms and licenses: Academic/Nonprofit Terms; Industry Terms: Not Available to Industry
How to cite: Gal4BD-CRY2(535) was a gift from Chandra Tucker (Addgene plasmid # 75369 ; http://n2t.net/addgene:75369 ; RRID:Addgene_75369)
