>Addgene plasmid #75369 | Gal4BD-CRY2(535) | addgene partial sequence | sequence record 153819 | yADH1-F 5'-ATACGGCCTTCCTTCCAGTT-3'
AAAAGTTTGCTGTCTTGCTATCAAGTATAAATAGACCTGCAATTATTAATCTTTTGTTTCCTCGTCATTG
TTCTCGTTCCCTTTCTTCCTTGTTTCTTTTTCTGCACAATATTTCAAGCTATACCAAGCATACAATCAAC
TCCAAGCTTGAAGCAAGCCTCCTGAAAGATGAAGCTACTGTCTTCTATCGAACAAGCATGCGATATTTGC
CGACTTAAAAAGCTCAAGTGCTCCAAAGAAAAACCGAAGTGCGCCAAGTGTCTGAAGAACAACTGGGAGT
GTCGCTACTCTCCCAAAACCAAAAGGTCTCCGCTGACTAGGGCACATCTGACAGAAGTGGAATCAAGGCT
AGAAAGACTGGAACAGCTATTTCTACTGATTTTTCCTCGAGAAGACCTTGACATGATTTTGAAAATGGAT
TCTTTACAGGATATAAAAGCATTGTTAACAGGATTATTTGTACAAGATAATGTGAATAAAGATGCCGTCA
CAGATAGATTGGCTTCAGTGGAGACTGATATGCCTCTAACATTGAGACAGCATAGAATAAGTGCGACATC
ATCATCGGAAGAGAGTAGTAACAAAGGTCAAAGACAGTTGACTGTATCGCCGGAATTCATGAAGATGGAC
AAAAAGACTATAGTTTGGTTTAGAAGAGACCTAAGGATTGAGGATAATCCTGCATTAGCAGCAGCTGCTC
ACGAAGGATCTGTTTTTCCTGTCTTCATTTGGTGTCCTGAAGAAGAAGGACAGTTTTATCCTGGAAGAGC
TTCAAGATGGTGGATGAAACAATCACTTGCTCACTTATCTCAATCCTTGAAGGCTCTTGGATCTGACCTC
ACTTTAATCAAAACCCACAACACGATTTCAGCGATCTTGGATTGTATCCGCGTTACCGGTGCTACAAAAG
TCGTCTTTAACCACCTCTATGATCCTGTTTCGTTAGTTCGGGACCATACCGTAAAGGAGAAGCTGGTGGA
ACGTGGGATCTCTGTGCA
