>Addgene plasmid #75369 | Gal4BD-CRY2(535) | addgene partial sequence | sequence record 153820 | pHybLex_rev 5'-GAGTCACTTTAAAATTTGTATACAC-3'
TTTTTTATAACTTATTTAATAATAAAAATCATAAATCATAAGAAATTCGCCCGGAATTAGCTTGGCTGCA
GGTCGACGGATCCTCAAACAGCCGAAGGTACTTGTTGGTCATTAGAAGACACAGATGGGCAAAGACCAGG
TTCTTTAATGGTATTAGCCCCTAAGGCCTCGAAGCTATCTGCTACAATCTCATCAGGTGCTGCTCCGATC
ATGATCTGTGCTTCACGGGTTCTTGAAATAGCTTTAGCTAGTAGCTCACGAGCTGTGTCGATGTCTACAA
TGGGTTTCGCATAGTTTGTTCCGAGTTCCACACCAGAAGCTTTGAGTACGGTTAAAGGAGCGTCCCATGG
ATGATGGATCCATTCAGTTGGCAATCTCGCAAGCTCGGGAAGCCATTGCCTTATGTACTCACCTTCTGGG
TCATATTTGGCGCCTTGTAACGCGGGATTGTCCAAGCGATCAAGCTCGTGGCCATCGGGGATACTCCCAG
AGATATACTGCCAGCCAAGGATGTCACATTCCAAATCAGCATCCAAAAGTGTATCCCAGAAATACTTCAT
TCCCCATTTCCATGGAAGGAGAAGAAACTTCACAGCAAAGCTTGAAACAATCACTCTTATTCTGTTATGC
ATCCATCCGGTAGCCCAAAGCTCTCTCATTCCGGCATCCACCAACGGATAACCGGTCCTGCCTTGTCTCC
AGGCCTTGAACTTATCAACATCAGCATCCCAAGGGAAAAACCGAAGATGACTCAACAACGATTGCTCGTG
AGTAAACGGGAAGTTGAAACATATATACCGAGAATACTCTCTTAAACCGATTCCCCTAAGAAAAAGATCT
GCACTTTCTTCTCCTTCACTGTTCTTATCTCTTGCCCATATAATTTGTTTCATCCGGGCACACTGGAAAA
CGTGTCTGACGCTTATTTCCCCGAAATGGAGATACGGAGAAAGTAGTGAAGTAGAATTCCCAACAACTTT
CTTGCTGTTCTTTGCATAATCTATCAACTGCTTCTCGA
