>Addgene plasmid #75369 | Gal4BD-CRY2(535) | addgene partial sequence | sequence record 156036 | TRP1-R 5'-cagcatcggaatctagagca-3'
GCTCTGCAAGCCGCAAACTTTCACCAATGGACCAGAACTACCTGTGAAATTAATAACAGACATACTCCAA
GCTGCCTTTGTGTGCTTAATCACGTATACTCACGTGCTCAATAGTCACCAATGCCCTCCCTCTTGGCCCT
CTCCTTTTCTTTTTTCGACCGAATTAATTCGTAATCATGTCATAGCTGTTTCCTGTCGATATGGTGCACT
CTCAGTACAATCTGCTCTGATGCCGCATAGTTAAGCCAGCCCCGACACCCGCCAACACCCGCTGACGCGC
CCTGACGGGCTTGTCTGCTCCCGGCATCCGCTTACAGACAAGCTGTGACCGTCTCCGGGAGCTGCATGTG
TCAGAGGTTTTCACCGTCATCACCGAAACGCGCGAGACGAAAGGGCCTCGTGATACGCCTATTTTTATAG
GTTAATGTCATGATAATAATGGTTTCTTAGGACGGATCGCTTGCCTGTAACTTACACGCGCCTCGTATCT
TTTAATGATGGAATAATTTGGGAATTTACTCTGTGTTTATTTATTTTTATGTTTTGTATTTGGATTTTAG
AAAGTAAATAAAGAAGGTAGAAGAGTTACGGAATGAAGAAAAAAAAATAAACAAAGGTTTAAAAAATTTC
AACAAAAAGCGTACTTTACATATATATTTATTAGACAAGAAAAGCAGATTAAATAGATATACATTCGATT
AACGATAAGTAAAATGTAAAATCACAGGATTTTCGTGTGTGGTCTTCTACACAGACAAGATGAAACAATT
CGGCATTAATACCTGAGAGCAGGAAGAGCAAGATAAAAGGTAGTATTTGTTGGCGATCCCCCTAGAGTCT
TTTACATCTTCGGAAAACAAAAACTATTTTTTCTTTAATTTCTTTTTTTACTTTCTATTTTTAATTTATA
TATTTATATTAAAAAATTTAAATTATAATTATTTT
